Addgene plasmid #216910: pST39-Mega'-deltaNG
Purpose: Mega' with knockout of GvpN and GvpG
Depositing lab: George Lu. Depositing organization: Rice University. Publication: Elucidating the assembly of gas vesicles by systematic protein-protein interaction analysis. Iburg M, Anderson AP, Wong VT, Anton ED, He A, Lu GJ. EMBO J. 2024 Oct;43(19):4156-4172. doi: 10.1038/s44318-024-00178-2. Epub 2024 Sep 3. PubMed 39227754.
Backbone
  Vector backbone: pST39
  Vector type: Bacterial Expression
Growth in bacteria
  Bacterial resistance: Ampicillin, 100 μg/mL
  Growth temperature: 30°C
  Growth strain: DH5alpha
  Copy number: Low Copy
Gene/Insert
  Gene/Insert name: Mega' with knockout of GvpN and GvpG
  Species: Synthetic; Priestia megaterium
  Cloning method: Gibson Cloning
Terms and licenses: Academic/Nonprofit Terms; Industry Terms: Not Available to Industry
Depositor comments: Please visit https://www.biorxiv.org/content/10.1101/2023.07.23.550228v1 for bioRxiv preprint.
How to cite: pST39-Mega'-deltaNG was a gift from George Lu (Addgene plasmid # 216910 ; http://n2t.net/addgene:216910 ; RRID:Addgene_216910)
