[The description below was written by a language model from this plasmid's Addgene catalogue record and pLannotate feature annotations shown in this document.]
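Description:
pST39-Mega'-deltaNG is a 7,571-nt bacterial expression plasmid built on the pST39 backbone, a T7-driven vector for expressing multi-gene cassettes in E. coli. It replicates from a ColE1/pMB1-type origin. The adjacent rop gene and pBR322 bom region are consistent with the low copy number listed in the record. Selection is by ampicillin through the bla (TEM beta-lactamase) gene under its own promoter, which is followed by an fd terminator. Short hits annotated as an RSF ori fragment and an mbeC fragment lie next to the origin region and probably reflect homology within the pBR322-derived backbone rather than separate functional elements.

The payload, assembled by Gibson cloning, is "Mega'", a synthetic version of the Priestia (Bacillus) megaterium gas vesicle gene cluster in which GvpN and GvpG have been knocked out. It sits between a T7 promoter and a T7 terminator, so the cluster is presumably transcribed as one unit in hosts that supply T7 RNA polymerase. The automated annotation recognises only three of the genes: gvpB, which encodes the GvpA-type core shell protein, plus gvpS and gvpJ. Large stretches of the roughly 5-kb insert are unannotated and presumably carry the remaining cluster genes, which the record does not list. It also does not say how the knockouts were made. The small OsADH 5'-UTR, ydeC and SET1 fragment hits are likely incidental matches.

Gas vesicles are hollow, gas-filled protein nanostructures. The associated study examined their assembly through systematic protein-protein interaction analysis, so this construct most likely serves as a double-knockout variant for testing how loss of GvpN and GvpG affects gas vesicle formation compared with the intact Mega' cluster.
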