Features (pLannotate 1.2.2; 16 found; start..end, strand, type, name):
     48..181     +  rep_origin     RSF ori (fragment): Plasmids containing the RSF 1030 origin of replication can be propagated in E. coli cells that contain additional plasmids with compatible origins.
    186..325     -  misc_feature   bom: basis of mobility region from pBR322
    427..618     -  CDS            rop: Rop protein, which maintains plasmids at low copy number; rop
    658..768     +  CDS            mbeC (fragment): MBEC_ECOLX - Experimental evidence at protein level: Swiss-Prot protein existence level 1. Required for efficient mobilization of ColE1 plasmid and is thus essential to promote the specific transfer of the plasmid during conjugation. Probably functions by inducing DNA bending, helping the MbeA relaxase to melt the DNA around the nic site and cleave the phosphodiester bond. Binds specifically double-stranded DNA (dsDNA) containing the ColE1 oriT but does not recognize the inverted repeat (IR). From Escherichia coli.
    855..873     +  promoter       T7 promoter: promoter for bacteriophage T7 RNA polymerase
   1121..1384    +  CDS            gvpB: GVPB_BACME - Protein inferred from homology: Swiss-Prot protein existence level 3. Gas vesicles are small, hollow, gas filled protein structures that are found in several microbial planktonic microorganisms. They allow the positioning of the organism at the favorable depth for growth. GvpA type proteins form the essential core of the structure. From Bacillus megaterium.
   2712..2728    +  5'UTR          OsADH 5'-UTR (fragment): translational enhancer from the 5'-UTR of the Oryza sativa alcohol dehydrogenase gene (Sugio et al., 2008)
   3369..3653    +  CDS            gvpS: GVPS_BACME - Protein inferred from homology: Swiss-Prot protein existence level 3. Gas vesicles are small, hollow, gas filled protein structures that are found in several microbial planktonic microorganisms. They allow the positioning of the organism at the favorable depth for growth (By similarity). From Bacillus megaterium.
   3916..4215    +  CDS            gvpJ: GVPJ_BACME - Protein inferred from homology: Swiss-Prot protein existence level 3. Gas vesicles are small, hollow, gas filled protein structures that are found in several microbial planktonic microorganisms. They allow the positioning of the organism at the favorable depth for growth. This protein could be important for the shape determination of the gas vesicle. From Bacillus megaterium.
   5634..5753    -  CDS            ydeC (fragment): YDEC_BACSU - Protein predicted: Swiss-Prot protein existence level 4. From Bacillus subtilis (strain 168).
   5786..5835    +  CDS            SET1 (fragment): solubility-enhancement tag derived from T7 phage gene 10B
   5843..5890    +  terminator     T7 terminator: transcription terminator for bacteriophage T7 RNA polymerase
   5957..6048    +  promoter       AmpR promoter: bla
   6049..6906    +  CDS            bla: BLAT_ECOLX - Experimental evidence at protein level: Swiss-Prot protein existence level 1. TEM-type are the most prevalent beta-lactamases in enterobacteria; they hydrolyze the beta-lactam bond in susceptible beta-lactam antibiotics, thus conferring resistance to penicillins and cephalosporins. TEM-3 and TEM-4 are capable of hydrolyzing cefotaxime and ceftazidime. TEM-5 is capable of hydrolyzing ceftazidime. TEM-6 is capable of hydrolyzing ceftazidime and aztreonam. TEM-8/CAZ-2, TEM- 16/CAZ-7 and TEM-24/CAZ-6 are markedly active against ceftazidime. IRT- 4 shows resistance to beta-lactamase in
   6913..6952    +  terminator     fd terminator: central terminator from bacteriophage fd (Otsuka and Kunisawa, 1982)
   6983..7571    +  rep_origin     ori: high-copy-number ColE1/pMB1/pBR322/pUC origin of replication
>Addgene plasmid #216910 | pST39-Mega'-deltaNG | addgene full sequence | sequence record 445894 | Addgene NGS Result
AACGCCAGCAACGCGGCCTTTTTACGGTTCCTGGCCTTTTGCTGGCCTTTTGCTCACATGTTCTTTCCTG
CGTTATCCCCTGATTCTGTGGATAACCGTATTACCGCCTTTGAGTGAGCTGATACCGCTCGCCGCAGCCG
AACGACCGAGCGCAGCGAGTCAGTGAGCGAGGAAGCGGAAGAGCGCCTGATGCGGTATTTTCTCCTTACG
CATCTGTGCGGTATTTCACACCGCAATGGTGCACTCTCAGTACAATCTGCTCTGATGCCGCATAGTTAAG
CCAGTATACACTCCGCTATCGCTACGTGACTGGGTCATGGCTGCGCCCCGACACCCGCCAACACCCGCTG
ACGCGCCCTGACGGGCTTGTCTGCTCCCGGCATCCGCTTACAGACAAGCTGTGACCGTCTCCGGGAGCTG
CATGTGTCAGAGGTTTTCACCGTCATCACCGAAACGCGCGAGGCAGCTGCGGTAAAGCTCATCAGCGTGG
TCGTGAAGCGATTCACAGATGTCTGCCTGTTCATCCGCGTCCAGCTCGTTGAGTTTCTCCAGAAGCGTTA
ATGTCTGGCTTCTGATAAAGCGGGCCATGTTAAGGGCGGTTTTTTCCTGTTTGGTCACTGATGCCTCCGT
GTAAGGGGGATTTCTGTTCATGGGGTAATGATACCGATGAAACGAGAGAGGATGCTCACGATACGGGTTA
CTGATGATGAACATGCCCGGTTACTGGAACGTTGTGAGGGTAAACAACTGGCGGTATGGATGCGGCGGGA
CCAGAGAAAAATCACTCAGGGTCAATGCCAGCGCTTCGTTAATACAGATGTAGGTGTTGGCACCATGCAT
CGATCCCGCGAAATTAATACGACTCACTATAGGGAGACCACAACGGTTTCCCTCTAGAGATAGCTTAGCG
ATGTGAAAGAAGCTGGAGAAAACTTTCAAGAAAAAGTTTCTTCTTCAGACGATAAAGAGAAGTCAAAAAA
TAAGCGGAAAATAAAAGGCGTAAATCAGATTAAAAAAGCAACGGATATTAAAAGCTCTACTAAGATTAAA
AGTTCTAATGATATTAAATCATCTACAGATTTAAAAACAATGGGATCATAAGCGAAAGGAGAAATGAGAT
ATGTCTATTCAAAAAAGTACTAATAGTTCAAGTTTAGCAGAAGTCATTGACCGTATTTTAGATAAAGGAA
TTGTTATTGATGCTTTTGCAAGAGTTTCTGTTGTAGGAATTGAAATTTTAACGATTGAAGCGCGAGTGGT
TATTGCCAGTGTTGATACATGGTTACGCTATGCAGAAGCAGTAGGGCTTCTTCGTGACGACGTAGAAGAA
AACGGTCTTCCTGAACGTTCAAATTCAAGTGAAGGGCAGCCGCGTTTTAGTATTTAATATGAAGTGGTAT
GGAACCTTCCTTTTTTGAGGGTGGTTCCAGCTTTTAGATCTAACTATTGGAGGCTACTAAAAATGGAAAT
TAAAAAAATTATGCAAGCCGTGAACGACTTTTTCGGTGAACACGTAGCTCCTCCTCATAAAATTACCTCG
GTGGAAGCTACTGAAGATGAAGGTTGGAGAGTTATTGTTGAAGTCATTGAAGAACGAGAATATATGAAAA
AATACGCCAAAGATGAAATGCTCGGAACGTACGAGTGCTTTGTAAATAAAGAAAAAGAAGTCATTTCATT
CAAACGACTCGACGTCAGATATAGAAGCGCCATTGGCATTGAAGCATAAACGATAAGATGGAGGAGCTTG
AAAACATGAGTGAAACAAACGAAACAGGTATTTATATTTTTAGCGCCATTCAAACGGATAAAGACGAAGA
ATTTGGCGCCGTGGAAGTAGAAGGAACAAAAGCTGAAACATTTTTGATTCGCTACAAAGACGCGGCTATG
GTAGCAGCTGAAGTACCGATGAAAATTTATCATCCTAATCGCCAAAATTTATTAATGCATCAAAACGCAG
TAGCAGCGATTATGGACAAGAACGATACGGTTATTCCAATCAGCTTTGGGAATGTATTCAAATCAAAAGA
AGACGTAAAAGTTCTTTTGGAAAACCTTTATCCGCAGTTTGAAAAGCTGTTTCCAGCGATCAAAGGAAAA
ATTGAAGTCGGTTTAAAAGTAATTGGGAAAAAAGAATGGCTTGAGAAAAAAGTAAACGAAAATCCTGAAC
TTGAGAAAGTATCAGCATCCGTAAAAGGAAAATCAGAAGCAGCCGGTTATTATGAGCGTATTCAACTTGG
AGGAATGGCTCAAAAGATGTTTACTTCCCTGCAAAAAGAAGTCAAGACAGATGTGTTTTCTCCGCTTGAA
GAAGCAGCGGAAGCAGCAAAAGCAAATGAGCCAACGGGCGAAACGATGCTTTTAAACGCGTCTTTCTTAA
TTAACCGAGAAGATGAAGCGAAGTTTGATGAAAAAGTAAATGAAGCGCATGAAAACTGGAAAGACAAAGC
CGATTTTCATTACAGCGGTCCTTGGCCTGCTTATAATTTTGTGAACATTCGCCTAAAAGTAGAAGAGAAA
TAACGAAATGAGGAATCCTAGATGGGAGAATTACTGTATTTATACGGTTTAATTCCAACAAAAGAAGCAG
CAGCCATAGAGCCGTTTCCATCTTATAAGGGGTTTGACGGAGAACATTCACTGTACCCAATTGCGTTTGA
TCAGGTGACGGCTGTAGTTTCTAAGCTGGATGCTGACACCTATTCAGAAAAAGTGATTCAAGAAAAAATG
GAGCAGGATATGAGCTGGCTGCAGGAAAAAGCATTTCATCATCACGAAACGGTAGCCGCTTTGTACGAAG
AATTTACGATCATTCCATTAAAATTTTGCACCATTTATAAAGGTGAAGAAAGTCTGCAGGCAGCTATTGA
GATTAACAAAGAAAAGATAGAGAATTCACTGACGCTGCTTCAAGGAAATGAAGAGTGGAATGTGAAAATT
TACTGTGATGATACAGAGCTTAAAAAAGGAATCAGCGAAACGAATGAAAGCGTGAAAGCGAAAAAACAAG
AAATTAGTCACTTATCACCAGGAAGACAGTTTTTTGAAAAGAAAAAAATAGATCAGCTGATTGAAAAAGA
ATTAGAGCTTCACAAAAACAAAGTGTGTGAAGAGATACATGACAAGCTAAAAGAATTATCGCTTTATGAC
TCTGTTAAAAAGAATTGGAGCAAAGACGTAACTGGCGCAGCTGAACAGATGGCGTGGAACAGCGTGTTTC
TTCTCCCGTCTCTGCAGATTACTAAGTTCGTAAACGAAATAGAAGAGCTTCAGCAAAGGCTTGAAAATAA
AGGCTGGAAGTTTGAAGTGACGGGACCATGGCCGCCCTATCATTTCTCGAGCTTTGCGTAAAGTGAGGAA
TTAACATTATGTCTCTTAAACAATCCATGGAGAATAAAGATATTGCTCTTATTGATATTTTAGATGTCAT
TTTAGATAAAGGAGTCGCCATTAAAGGAGACTTAATCATTTCCATAGCTGGCGTCGATTTAGTGTATTTG
GATTTGCGGGTGCTTATTTCTTCGGTTGAAACGCTTGTGCAAGCAAAAGAAGGAAATCACAAACCAATCA
CTTCTGAACAATTTGATAAACAAAAGGAGGAATTAATGGATGCAACCGGTCAGCCAAGCAAATGGACGAA
TCCACTTGGATCCTGATCAAGCTGAACAAGGCTTAGCGCAGCTTGTGATGACAGTTATTGAGCTATTGAG
GCAAATCGTTGAACGTCATGCCATGAGGCGGGTGGAGGGTGGAACGTTGACGGACGAACAAATTGAAAAC
TTAGGAATTGCACTAATGAACTTAGAAGAAAAAATGGACGAGTTGAAAGAGGTGTTCGGTCTGGATGCAG
AAGATTTAAATATTGATCTTGGACCGCTAGGCAGCCTGCTTTAAGCGGTCAGTAGGAGGAACAGTATGGC
AGTCGAACATAATATGCAGTCAAGTACGATTGTAGATGTGCTCGAAAAGATTTTGGATAAAGGAGTCGTT
ATAGCGGGGGACATCACCGTAGGAATTGCAGATGTCGAGCTATTAACGATAAAGATCCGCTTGATTGTGG
CTTCGGTTGATAAGGCAAAAGAAATCGGCATGGACTGGTGGGAAAATGATCCGTATCTCAGTTCAAAAGG
AGCCAATAACAAAGCGCTCGAAGAAGAAAATAAAATGCTGCATGAGCGGTTAAAAACGCTTGAAGAAAAA
ATAGAAACGAAACGTTAAAAACTGTACGCTACTTAAAAAATGGAGGGATTTACAATGGCAACTGAAACAA
AATTAGATAACACACAGGCAGAAAACAAGGAAAATAAAAATGCGGAAAACGGTTCAAAAGAAAAGAACGG
TTCAAAAGCAAGCAAAACAACAAGCAGCGGGCCAATCAAACGAGCGGTAGCAGGAGGCATCATCGGTGCA
ACGATTGGATATGTATCGACTCCTGAAAATCGAAAAAGTCTCCTTGACCGCATTGATACAGACGAATTAA
AAAGCAAAGCATCTGATTTAGGAACAAAGGTAAAAGAAAAATCAAAAAGCAGCGTGGCCAGCCTGAAAAC
ATCTGCGGGAAGCTTGTTTAAAAAAGATAAAGATAAATCAAAAGATGATGAAGAAAACGTAAATTCTTCT
AGTAGCGAAACAGAAGACGATAACGTTCAAGAGTACGACGAGTTAAAAGAAGAAAATCAAACTCTTCAAG
ATCGCTTATCACAGCTTGAAGAAAAAATGAACATGCTTGTTGAGCTTAGCCTCAATAAAAATCAAGACGA
AGAAGCGGAAGATACAGATTCCGACGAAGAAGAGAACGATGAGAACGATGAAAACGATGAAAACGAGCAG
GACGATGAAAACGAAGAAGAAACATCTAAGCCACGTAAAAAGGATAAAAAAGAAGCTGAGGAAGAAGAAA
GTGAAAGTGACGAAGACAGCGAGGAAGAAGAGGAAGATTCTCGCTCAAACAAAAAAAATAAAAAAGTAAA
AACAGAAGAAGAAGACGAAGATGAAAGCGAAGAAGAAAAAAAGGAAGCGAAACCAAAAAAGTCAACAGCT
AAAAAATCAAAAAATACAAAAGCAAAGAAAAACACGGACGAAGAAGATGATGAAGCAACATCTCTTTCTA
GTGAAGACGATACAACAGCCTAAGACGTAAAGGAGGAAAGAAAGACATGAGTACAGGCCCTTCTTTTTCA
ACTAAAGACAATACGCTTGAATACTTTGTGAAAGCTTCTAATAAACACGGCTTTTCACTTGATATTTCAT
TAAATGTAAACGGCGCTGTGATTTCCGGTACCATGATTTCAGCAAAAGAATACTTTGATTACTTAAGCGA
AACGTTTGAAGAAGGCAGTGAAGTGGCTCAGGCGCTAAGCGAACAATTCTCTTTAGCAAGCGAAGCGAGC
GAATCAAACGGAGAAGCAGAAGCCCATTTTATTCATTTGAAAAATACAAAGATTTACTGTGGAGACAGTA
AATCTACTCCTTCTAAAGGCAAAATCTTTTGGAGAGGGAAAATAGCAGAAGTAGACGGGTTTTTCTTAGG
AAAGATTTCTGATGCAAAATCAACGAGTAAAAAGAGTTCATAAAAAACGGCGGGGTGATTGCCCCGCCGT
TTTTTAGTGATGTGATGAGATGTGCAGCTTCTTTTTTCGATACATGAGCGGAGTCATCTTCATTTCTTTT
CGAAACTGATTAATAAAATAGCTTGTACTATTAAACCCTACTTGATAGGCGACTTCCGTCACATTTGCTT
CTGCTTGCTGCAGTCCGGATTCGCGAACGCGTCTCGAGAGATCCGGCTGCTAACAAAGCCCGAAAGGAAG
CTGAGTTGGCTGCTGCCACCGCTGAGCAATAACTAGCATAACCCCTTGGGGCCTCTAAACGGGTCTTGAG
GGGTTTTTTGCTGAAAGGAGGAACTATATCCGACTAGTAGCCCGCCTAATGAGCGGGCTTTTTTTTAATT
CCCCTATTTGTTTATTTTTCTAAATACATTCAAATATGTATCCGCTCATGAGACAATAACCCTGATAAAT
GCTTCAATAATATTGAAAAAGGAAGAGTATGAGTATTCAACATTTCCGTGTCGCCCTTATTCCCTTTTTT
GCGGCATTTTGCCTTCCTGTTTTTGCTCACCCAGAAACGCTCGTGAAAGTAAAAGACGCAGAGGACCAAT
TGGGGGCACGAGTGGGATACATAGAACTGGACTTGAATAGCGGTAAAATCCTTGAGAGTTTTCGCCCTGA
AGAGCGTTTTCCAATGATGAGCACTTTCAAAGTTCTGCTATGTGGAGCAGTATTATCCCGTGTAGATGCG
GGGCAAGAGCAACTCGGACGACGAATACACTATTCGCAGAATGACTTGGTTGAATACTCCCCAGTGACAG
AAAAGCACCTTACGGACGGAATGACGGTAAGAGAATTATGTAGTGCCGCCATAACGATGAGTGATAACAC
TGCGGCGAACTTACTTCTGACAACCATCGGTGGACCGAAGGAATTAACCGCTTTTTTGCACAATATGGGA
GACCATGTAACTCGCCTTGACCGTTGGGAACCAGAACTGAATGAAGCCATACCAAACGACGAGCGAGACA
CCACAATGCCTGCGGCAATGGCAACAACATTACGCAAACTATTAACTGGCGAACTACTTACTCTGGCTTC
ACGGCAACAATTAATAGACTGGCTTGAAGCGGATAAAGTTGCAGGACCACTACTGCGTTCGGCACTTCCT
GCTGGCTGGTTTATTGCTGATAAATCTGGGGCAGGAGAGCGTGGTTCACGGGGTATCATTGCCGCACTTG
GACCAGATGGTAAGCCTTCCCGTATCGTAGTTATCTACACGACGGGTAGTCAGGCAACTATGGACGAACG
AAATAGACAGATTGCTGAAATAGGGGCTTCACTGATTAAGCATTGGTAAACCGATACAATTAAAGGCTCC
TTTTGGAGCCTTTTTTTTTGGACGGACCGGTAGAAAAGATCAAAGGATCTTCTTGAGATCCTTTTTTTCT
GCGCGTAATCTGCTGCTTGCAAACAAAAAAACCACCGCTACCAGCGGTGGTTTGTTTGCCGGATCAAGAG
CTACCAACTCTTTTTCCGAAGGTAACTGGCTTCAGCAGAGCGCAGATACCAAATACTGTCCTTCTAGTGT
AGCCGTAGTTAGGCCACCACTTCAAGAACTCTGTAGCACCGCCTACATACCTCGCTCTGCTAATCCTGTT
ACCAGTGGCTGCTGCCAGTGGCGATAAGTCGTGTCTTACCGGGTTGGACTCAAGACGATAGTTACCGGAT
AAGGCGCAGCGGTCGGGCTGAACGGGGGGTTCGTGCACACAGCCCAGCTTGGAGCGAACGACCTACACCG
AACTGAGATACCTACAGCGTGAGCTATGAGAAAGCGCCACGCTTCCCGAAGGGAGAAAGGCGGACAGGTA
TCCGGTAAGCGGCAGGGTCGGAACAGGAGAGCGCACGAGGGAGCTTCCAGGGGGAAACGCCTGGTATCTT
TATAGTCCTGTCGGGTTTCGCCACCTCTGACTTGAGCGTCGATTTTTGTGATGCTCGTCAGGGGGGCGGA
GCCTATGGAAA
